Addgene plasmid #229324: pXTK087 [CDS_EBFP2_PartType9]
Purpose: XanthoMoClo Golden Gate Part Plasmid for cloning, contains CDS_EBFP2_PartType9
Depositing lab: Michael Springer. Depositing organization: Harvard Medical School. Publication: XanthoMoClo horizontal line A Robust Modular Cloning Genetic Toolkit for the Genera Xanthobacter and Roseixanthobacter. Soltysiak MPM, Ory ALH, Lee AD, Christophersen CE, Jalihal AP, Springer M. ACS Synth Biol. 2025 Apr 18;14(4):1173-1190. doi: 10.1021/acssynbio.4c00806. Epub 2025 Mar 13. PubMed 40080684.
Backbone
  Vector backbone: pXTK
  Vector type: Bacterial Expression
Growth in bacteria
  Bacterial resistance: Ampicillin, 100 μg/mL
  Growth temperature: 37°C
  Growth strain: DH5alpha
  Copy number: Low Copy
Gene/Insert
  Gene/Insert name: EBFP2 (alt name: CDS_EBFP2_PartType9)
  Species: Synthetic
  Cloning method: Restriction Enzyme; 5′ cloning site unknown (unknown if destroyed)
Terms and licenses: Academic/Nonprofit Terms; Industry Terms: Not Available to Industry
How to cite: pXTK087 [CDS_EBFP2_PartType9] was a gift from Michael Springer (Addgene plasmid # 229324 ; http://n2t.net/addgene:229324 ; RRID:Addgene_229324)
