[The description below was written by a language model from this plasmid's Addgene catalogue record and pLannotate feature annotations shown in this document.]
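Description:
pXTK087 [CDS_EBFP2_PartType9] is a small (about 2.4 kb) Golden Gate part plasmid from the XanthoMoClo modular cloning toolkit, which was built for genetic engineering of the bacterial genera Xanthobacter and Roseixanthobacter. It sits on the pXTK backbone and is catalogued as a bacterial expression vector, but it functions as a storage and donor plasmid for a single standardized part rather than as a complete expression construct. It is maintained in E. coli, with selection by ampicillin through a TEM-type beta-lactamase gene (bla) driven by its native AmpR promoter and followed by the bacteriophage fd central terminator. Replication relies on a ColE1/pMB1/pUC-family origin. The feature annotation calls this origin high-copy, whereas the catalogue entry lists the plasmid as low copy, and the record does not resolve the discrepancy.

The payload is the coding sequence of EBFP2, an enhanced blue fluorescent variant of GFP, listed as synthetic and matched by the annotation to a mammalian codon-optimized version. No promoter, ribosome binding site or terminator is annotated around the EBFP2 open reading frame, consistent with its role as a bare CDS part designated "Part Type 9" in the toolkit's assembly scheme. In modular cloning systems of this kind, the part is normally released by a Type IIS restriction enzyme with defined overhangs and joined in order with promoter, terminator and backbone parts. However, the specific enzyme sites and overhangs are not stated here, and the 5′ cloning site is recorded as unknown. The intended use is as a blue fluorescent reporter module for assembling expression constructs within the XanthoMoClo system.
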