Features (pLannotate 1.2.2; 5 found; start..end, strand, type, name):
      1..589     +  rep_origin     ori: high-copy-number ColE1/pMB1/pBR322/pUC origin of replication
    617..1336    +  CDS            EBFP2: enhanced blue variant of GFP (Ai et al., 2007) mammalian codon-optimized
   1391..1482    +  promoter       AmpR promoter: bla
   1483..2340    +  CDS            bla: BLAT_ECOLX - Experimental evidence at protein level: Swiss-Prot protein existence level 1. TEM-type are the most prevalent beta-lactamases in enterobacteria; they hydrolyze the beta-lactam bond in susceptible beta-lactam antibiotics, thus conferring resistance to penicillins and cephalosporins. TEM-3 and TEM-4 are capable of hydrolyzing cefotaxime and ceftazidime. TEM-5 is capable of hydrolyzing ceftazidime. TEM-6 is capable of hydrolyzing ceftazidime and aztreonam. TEM-8/CAZ-2, TEM- 16/CAZ-7 and TEM-24/CAZ-6 are markedly active against ceftazidime. IRT- 4 shows resistance to beta-lactamase in
   2347..2386    +  terminator     fd terminator: central terminator from bacteriophage fd (Otsuka and Kunisawa, 1982)
>Addgene plasmid #229324 | pXTK087 [CDS_EBFP2_PartType9] | addgene full sequence | sequence record 464713 | Addgene NGS Result
TTGAGATCCTTTTTTTCTGCGCGTAATCTGCTGCTTGCAAACAAAAAAACCACCGCTACCAGCGGTGGTT
TGTTTGCCGGATCAAGAGCTACCAACTCTTTTTCCGAAGGTAACTGGCTTCAGCAGAGCGCAGATACCAA
ATACTGTTCTTCTAGTGTAGCCGTAGTTAGGCCACCACTTCAAGAACTCTGTAGCACCGCCTACATACCT
CGCTCTGCTAATCCTGTTACCAGTGGCTGCTGCCAGTGGCGATAAGTCGTGTCTTACCGGGTTGGACTCA
AGACGATAGTTACCGGATAAGGCGCAGCGGTCGGGCTGAACGGGGGGTTCGTGCACACAGCCCAGCTTGG
AGCGAACGACCTACACCGAACTGAGATACCTACAGCGTGAGCTATGAGAAAGCGCCACGCTTCCCGAAGG
GAGAAAGGCGGACAGGTATCCGGTAAGCGGCAGGGTCGGAACAGGAGAGCGCACGAGGGAGCTTCCAGGG
GGAAACGCCTGGTATCTTTATAGTCCTGTCGGGTTTCGCCACCTCTGACTTGAGCGTCGATTTTTGTGAT
GCTCGTCAGGGGGGCGGAGCCTATGGAAAAACGCCAGCAACGCGAGTCGGTCTCTAATGGTGAGCAAGGG
CGAGGAGCTGTTCACCGGGGTGGTGCCCATCCTGGTCGAGCTGGACGGCGACGTAAACGGCCACAAGTTC
AGCGTGAGGGGCGAGGGCGAGGGCGATGCCACCAACGGCAAGCTGACCCTGAAGTTCATCTGCACCACCG
GCAAGCTGCCCGTGCCCTGGCCCACCCTCGTGACCACCCTGAGCCACGGCGTGCAGTGCTTCGCCCGCTA
CCCCGACCACATGAAGCAGCACGACTTCTTCAAGTCCGCCATGCCCGAAGGCTACGTCCAGGAGCGCACC
ATCTTCTTCAAGGACGACGGCACCTACAAGACCCGCGCCGAGGTGAAGTTCGAGGGCGACACCCTGGTGA
ACCGCATCGAGCTGAAGGGCGTCGACTTCAAGGAGGACGGCAACATCCTGGGGCACAAGCTGGAGTACAA
CTTCAACAGCCACAACATCTATATCATGGCCGTCAAGCAGAAGAACGGCATCAAGGTGAACTTCAAGATC
CGCCACAACGTGGAGGACGGCAGCGTGCAGCTCGCCGACCACTACCAGCAGAACACCCCCATCGGCGACG
GCCCCGTGCTGCTGCCCGACAGCCACTACCTGAGCACCCAGTCCGTGCTGAGCAAAGACCCCAACGAGAA
GCGCGATCACATGGTCCTGCTGGAGTTCCGCACCGCCGCCGGGATCACTCTCGGCATGGACGAGCTGTAC
AAGTAAATCTTGAGACCAGAGTAGCCCGCCTAATGAGCGGGCTTTTTTTTAATTCCCCTATTTGTTTATT
TTTCTAAATACATTCAAATATGTATCCGCTCATGAGACAATAACCCTGATAAATGCTTCAATAATATTGA
AAAAGGAAGAGTATGAGCATTCAGCATTTTCGTGTGGCGCTGATTCCGTTTTTTGCGGCGTTTTGCCTGC
CGGTGTTTGCGCATCCGGAAACCCTGGTGAAAGTGAAAGATGCGGAAGATCAACTGGGTGCGCGCGTGGG
CTATATTGAACTGGATCTGAACAGCGGCAAAATTCTGGAATCTTTTCGTCCGGAAGAACGTTTTCCGATG
ATGAGCACCTTTAAAGTGCTGCTGTGCGGTGCGGTTCTGAGCCGTGTGGATGCGGGCCAGGAACAACTGG
GCCGTCGTATTCATTATAGCCAGAACGATCTGGTGGAATATAGCCCGGTGACCGAAAAACATCTGACCGA
TGGCATGACCGTGCGTGAACTGTGCAGCGCGGCGATTACCATGAGCGATAACACCGCGGCGAACCTGCTG
CTGACGACCATTGGCGGTCCGAAAGAACTGACCGCGTTTCTGCATAACATGGGCGATCATGTGACCCGTC
TGGATCGTTGGGAACCGGAACTGAACGAAGCGATTCCGAACGATGAACGTGATACCACCATGCCGGCAGC
AATGGCGACCACCCTGCGTAAACTGCTGACGGGTGAGCTGCTGACCCTGGCAAGCCGCCAGCAACTGATT
GATTGGATGGAAGCGGATAAAGTGGCGGGTCCGCTGCTGCGTAGCGCGCTGCCGGCTGGCTGGTTTATTG
CGGATAAAAGCGGTGCGGGCGAACGTGGCAGCCGTGGCATTATTGCGGCGCTGGGCCCGGATGGTAAACC
GAGCCGTATTGTGGTGATTTATACCACCGGCAGCCAGGCGACGATGGATGAACGTAACCGTCAGATTGCG
GAAATTGGCGCGAGCCTGATTAAACATTGGTAAACCGATACAATTAAAGGCTCCTTTTGGAGCCTTTTTT
TTTGGACGACCCTTGTCAGATCAAAGGATCTTC
